Addgene plasmid #109584: p3E-CDC42-DN
Purpose: Multisite gateway vector for 3' tagging with dominant negative CDC42
Depositing lab: Rob Parton. Depositing organization: University of Queensland, Institute for Molecular Bioscience. Publication: In vivo cell biological screening identifies an endocytic capture mechanism for T-tubule formation. Hall TE, Martel N, Ariotti N, Xiong Z, Lo HP, Ferguson C, Rae J, Lim YW, Parton RG. Nat Commun. 2020 Jul 24;11(1):3711. doi: 10.1038/s41467-020-17486-w. PubMed 32709891.
Backbone
  Vector backbone: pDEST-actc1b-mKate2-ccdb
  Vector type: Zebrafish plasmids
Growth in bacteria
  Bacterial resistance: Kanamycin, 50 μg/mL
  Growth temperature: 37°C
  Growth strain: DH5alpha
  Copy number: High Copy
Gene/Insert
  Gene/Insert name: CDC42
  Species: D. rerio (zebrafish)
  Mutation: dominant negative
  Entrez Gene: cdc42 (a.k.a. cdc42a, fj62g06, wu:fb07d08, wu:fj62g06, zgc:63918)
  Cloning method: Gateway Cloning
Terms and licenses: Academic/Nonprofit Terms; Industry Terms: Not Available to Industry
How to cite: p3E-CDC42-DN was a gift from Rob Parton (Addgene plasmid # 109584 ; http://n2t.net/addgene:109584 ; RRID:Addgene_109584)
