[The description below was written by a language model from this plasmid's Addgene catalogue record and pLannotate feature annotations shown in this document.]
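Description:
p3E-CDC42-DN is a small (about 3.2 kb) multisite Gateway 3' entry clone for building zebrafish expression constructs. It is maintained in E. coli as a high-copy plasmid through a ColE1/pUC-type origin and selected with kanamycin via an aph(3')-Ia resistance gene. The catalogue lists the backbone as pDEST-actc1b-mKate2-ccdb. However, the sequenced plasmid has the size and layout of a pDONR-derived entry vector rather than a destination vector. No actc1b promoter, mKate2 or ccdB cassette is annotated, so that field may instead name the destination vector the clone was designed to be recombined into. The backbone also carries rrnB T1 and T2 terminators, which shield the insert from read-through transcription, a T7 promoter downstream of the insert on the opposite strand, and short lacI and lacZα remnants.

The payload is a roughly 570 bp open reading frame encoding zebrafish Cdc42, a small Rho-family GTPase that cycles between GTP- and GDP-bound states and regulates actin organisation, polarity and membrane dynamics. It is recorded as a dominant negative mutant, but the specific substitution is not stated. The coding sequence is flanked by an attR2 site on one side and, on the other, by a site annotated as attB3 overlapping an attL fragment, which is consistent with the attL3 expected of a 3' entry clone. The plasmid has no eukaryotic promoter of its own. In an LR reaction with 5' and middle entry clones and a destination vector, CDC42-DN is placed at the 3' position, so it can be fused to the C-terminal end of an upstream element such as a fluorescent protein. The associated work used such constructs for in vivo cell biological screening of T-tubule formation in zebrafish muscle. The depositor and repository sequences have the same length and feature set, differing only in their start coordinate.
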