Features (pLannotate 1.2.2; 11 found; start..end, strand, type, name):
    121..213     +  CDS            lacI (fragment): lac repressor; lacI; The lac repressor binds to the lac operator to inhibit transcription in E. coli. This inhibition can be relieved by adding lactose or isopropyl-β-D-thiogalactopyranoside (IPTG).
    268..295     -  terminator     rrnB T2 terminator: transcription terminator T2 from the E. coli rrnB gene
    427..470     +  terminator     rrnB T1 terminator: Escherichia coli rrnB; transcription terminator T1 from the E. coli rrnB gene
    517..553     -  CDS            lacZα (fragment): LacZα fragment of β-galactosidase; lacZ fragment
    624..747     -  protein_bind   attR2: mutant version of attR; recombination site for the Gateway® LR reaction LR Clonase™
    750..1319    +  CDS            CDC42: CDC42_BOVIN - Experimental evidence at protein level: Swiss-Prot protein existence level 1. Plasma membrane-associated small GTPase which cycles between an active GTP-bound and an inactive GDP-bound state. In active state binds to a variety of effector proteins to regulate cellular responses. Involved in epithelial cell polarization processes. Regulates the bipolar attachment of spindle microtubules to kinetochores before chromosome congression in metaphase. Regulates cell migration. In neurons, plays a role in the extension and maintenance of the formation of filopodia, thin and actin-rich su
   1323..1343    -  protein_bind   attB3: mutant version of attB; core recombination site for the Gateway® BP reaction BP Clonase™
   1334..1419    -  protein_bind   attL1 (fragment): mutant version of attL; recombination site for the Gateway® LR reaction LR Clonase™
   1456..1474    -  promoter       T7 promoter: promoter for bacteriophage T7 RNA polymerase
   1608..2417    +  CDS            KanR: aminoglycoside phosphotransferase; aph(3')-Ia; confers resistance to kanamycin in bacteria or G418 (Geneticin®) in eukaryotes
   2564..3152    +  rep_origin     ori: high-copy-number ColE1/pMB1/pBR322/pUC origin of replication
>Addgene plasmid #109584 | p3E-CDC42-DN | depositor full sequence | sequence record 206521 | Full Sequence
CTTTCCTGCGTTATCCCCTGATTCTGTGGATAACCGTATTACCGCCTTTGAGTGAGCTGATACCGCTCGC
CGCAGCCGAACGACCGAGCGCAGCGAGTCAGTGAGCGAGGAAGCGGAAGAGCGCCCAATACGCAAACCGC
CTCTCCCCGCGCGTTGGCCGATTCATTAATGCAGCTGGCACGACAGGTTTCCCGACTGGAAAGCGGGCAG
TGAGCGCAACGCAATTAATACGCGTACCGCTAGCCAGGAAGAGTTTGTAGAAACGCAAAAAGGCCATCCG
TCAGGATGGCCTTCTGCTTAGTTTGATGCCTGGCAGTTTATGGCGGGCGTCCTGCCCGCCACCCTCCGGG
CCGTTGCTTCACAACGTTCAAATCCGCTCCCGGCGGATTTGTCCTACTCAGGAGAGCGTTCACCGACAAA
CAACAGATAAAACGAAAGGCCCAGTCTTCCGACTGAGCCTTTCGTTTTATTTGATGCCTGGCAGTTCCCT
ACTCTCGCGTTAACGCTAGCATGGATGTTTTCCCAGTCACGACGTTGTAAAACGACGGCCAGTCTTAAGC
TCGGGCCCTGCAGCTCTAGAGCTCGAATTCTACAGGTCACTAATACCATCTAAGTAGTTGGTTCATAGTG
ACTGCATATGTTGTGTTTTACAGTATTATGTAGTCTGTTTTTTATGCAAAATCTAATTTAATATATTGAT
ATTTATATCATTTTACGTTTCTCGTTCAACTTTCTTGTACAAAGTGGCTCAGACGATCAAGTGCGTCGTT
GTTGGTGATGGTGCAGTGGGTAAAAACTGTCTATTAATCTCCTATACAACTAATAAATTCCCCTCCGAAT
ATGTACCAACGGTCTTTGATAACTATGCAGTTACGGTTATGATTGGTGGTGAGCCGTACACCCTGGGGCT
GTTTGATACTGCAGGTCAGGAAGATTACGATAGATTACGACCCCTGAGTTACCCTCAGACAGATGTCTTC
TTAGTCTGTTTCTCAGTTGTTTCGCCTTCTTCATTTGAAAACGTCAAAGAAAAGTGGGTACCCGAGATCA
CCCACCACTGTCCAAAGACCCCTTTCCTGCTGGTGGGGACGCAGATTGATCTGAGAGATGATCCTTCTAC
TATCGAAAAGCTTGCCAAGAACAAACAGAAACCCATCACTCCAGAGACGGCAGAGAAGCTGGCCCGCGAT
CTGAAGGCTGTCAAATACGTGGAATGCTCCGTTCTGACGCAGAAAGGCCTAAAGAACGTATTTGATGAGG
CGATTTTGGCAGCCCTGGAGCCCCCAGAGCCCAAGAAGAAGCGTAAATGTGTGCTGCTATGACAACTTTA
TTATACAAAGTTGGCATTATAAAAAAGCATTGCTTATCAATTTGTTGCAACGAACAGGTCACTATCAGTC
AAAATAAAATCATTATTTGGAGCTCCATGGTAGCGTTAACGCGGCCGCGATATCCCCTATAGTGAGTCGT
ATTACATGGTCATAGCTGTTTCCTGGCAGCTCTGGCCCGTGTCTCAAAATCTCTGATGTTACATTGCACA
AGATAAAAATATATCATCATGAACAATAAAACTGTCTGCTTACATAAACAGTAATACAAGGGGTGTTATG
AGCCATATTCAACGGGAAACGTCGAGGCCGCGATTAAATTCCAACATGGATGCTGATTTATATGGGTATA
AATGGGCTCGCGATAATGTCGGGCAATCAGGTGCGACAATCTATCGCTTGTATGGGAAGCCCGATGCGCC
AGAGTTGTTTCTGAAACATGGCAAAGGTAGCGTTGCCAATGATGTTACAGATGAGATGGTCAGACTAAAC
TGGCTGACGGAATTTATGCCTCTTCCGACCATCAAGCATTTTATCCGTACTCCTGATGATGCATGGTTAC
TCACCACTGCGATCCCCGGAAAAACAGCATTCCAGGTATTAGAAGAATATCCTGATTCAGGTGAAAATAT
TGTTGATGCGCTGGCAGTGTTCCTGCGCCGGTTGCATTCGATTCCTGTTTGTAATTGTCCTTTTAACAGC
GATCGCGTATTTCGTCTCGCTCAGGCGCAATCACGAATGAATAACGGTTTGGTTGATGCGAGTGATTTTG
ATGACGAGCGTAATGGCTGGCCTGTTGAACAAGTCTGGAAAGAAATGCATAAACTTTTGCCATTCTCACC
GGATTCAGTCGTCACTCATGGTGATTTCTCACTTGATAACCTTATTTTTGACGAGGGGAAATTAATAGGT
TGTATTGATGTTGGACGAGTCGGAATCGCAGACCGATACCAGGATCTTGCCATCCTATGGAACTGCCTCG
GTGAGTTTTCTCCTTCATTACAGAAACGGCTTTTTCAAAAATATGGTATTGATAATCCTGATATGAATAA
ATTGCAGTTTCATTTGATGCTCGATGAGTTTTTCTAATCAGAATTGGTTAATTGGTTGTAACACTGGCAG
AGCATTACGCTGACTTGACGGGACGGCGCAAGCTCATGACCAAAATCCCTTAACGTGAGTTACGCGTCGT
TCCACTGAGCGTCAGACCCCGTAGAAAAGATCAAAGGATCTTCTTGAGATCCTTTTTTTCTGCGCGTAAT
CTGCTGCTTGCAAACAAAAAAACCACCGCTACCAGCGGTGGTTTGTTTGCCGGATCAAGAGCTACCAACT
CTTTTTCCGAAGGTAACTGGCTTCAGCAGAGCGCAGATACCAAATACTGTCCTTCTAGTGTAGCCGTAGT
TAGGCCACCACTTCAAGAACTCTGTAGCACCGCCTACATACCTCGCTCTGCTAATCCTGTTACCAGTGGC
TGCTGCCAGTGGCGATAAGTCGTGTCTTACCGGGTTGGACTCAAGACGATAGTTACCGGATAAGGCGCAG
CGGTCGGGCTGAACGGGGGGTTCGTGCACACAGCCCAGCTTGGAGCGAACGACCTACACCGAACTGAGAT
ACCTACAGCGTGAGCATTGAGAAAGCGCCACGCTTCCCGAAGGGAGAAAGGCGGACAGGTATCCGGTAAG
CGGCAGGGTCGGAACAGGAGAGCGCACGAGGGAGCTTCCAGGGGGAAACGCCTGGTATCTTTATAGTCCT
GTCGGGTTTCGCCACCTCTGACTTGAGCGTCGATTTTTGTGATGCTCGTCAGGGGGGCGGAGCCTATGGA
AAAACGCCAGCAACGCGGCCTTTTTACGGTTCCTGGCCTTTTGCTGGCCTTTTGCTCACATGTT
