Features (pLannotate 1.2.2; 11 found; start..end, strand, type, name):
     27..596     +  CDS            CDC42: CDC42_BOVIN - Experimental evidence at protein level: Swiss-Prot protein existence level 1. Plasma membrane-associated small GTPase which cycles between an active GTP-bound and an inactive GDP-bound state. In active state binds to a variety of effector proteins to regulate cellular responses. Involved in epithelial cell polarization processes. Regulates the bipolar attachment of spindle microtubules to kinetochores before chromosome congression in metaphase. Regulates cell migration. In neurons, plays a role in the extension and maintenance of the formation of filopodia, thin and actin-rich su
    600..620     -  protein_bind   attB3: mutant version of attB; core recombination site for the Gateway® BP reaction BP Clonase™
    611..696     -  protein_bind   attL1 (fragment): mutant version of attL; recombination site for the Gateway® LR reaction LR Clonase™
    733..751     -  promoter       T7 promoter: promoter for bacteriophage T7 RNA polymerase
    885..1694    +  CDS            KanR: aminoglycoside phosphotransferase; aph(3')-Ia; confers resistance to kanamycin in bacteria or G418 (Geneticin®) in eukaryotes
   1841..2429    +  rep_origin     ori: high-copy-number ColE1/pMB1/pBR322/pUC origin of replication
   2612..2704    +  CDS            lacI (fragment): lac repressor; lacI; The lac repressor binds to the lac operator to inhibit transcription in E. coli. This inhibition can be relieved by adding lactose or isopropyl-β-D-thiogalactopyranoside (IPTG).
   2759..2786    -  terminator     rrnB T2 terminator: transcription terminator T2 from the E. coli rrnB gene
   2918..2961    +  terminator     rrnB T1 terminator: Escherichia coli rrnB; transcription terminator T1 from the E. coli rrnB gene
   3008..3044    -  CDS            lacZα (fragment): LacZα fragment of β-galactosidase; lacZ fragment
   3115..24      -  protein_bind   attR2 (across the origin): mutant version of attR; recombination site for the Gateway® LR reaction LR Clonase™
>Addgene plasmid #109584 | p3E-CDC42-DN | addgene full sequence | sequence record 222115 | Addgene NGS Result
GTTCAACTTTCTTGTACAAAGTGGCTCAGACGATCAAGTGCGTCGTTGTTGGTGATGGTGCAGTGGGTAA
AAACTGTCTATTAATCTCCTATACAACTAATAAATTCCCCTCCGAATATGTACCAACGGTCTTTGATAAC
TATGCAGTTACGGTTATGATTGGTGGTGAGCCGTACACCCTGGGGCTGTTTGATACTGCAGGTCAGGAAG
ATTACGATAGATTACGACCCCTGAGTTACCCTCAGACAGATGTCTTCTTAGTCTGTTTCTCAGTTGTTTC
GCCTTCTTCATTTGAAAACGTCAAAGAAAAGTGGGTACCCGAGATCACCCACCACTGTCCAAAGACCCCT
TTCCTGCTGGTGGGGACGCAGATTGATCTGAGAGATGATCCTTCTACTATCGAAAAGCTTGCCAAGAACA
AACAGAAACCCATCACTCCAGAGACGGCAGAGAAGCTGGCCCGCGATCTGAAGGCTGTCAAATACGTGGA
ATGCTCCGTTCTGACGCAGAAAGGCCTAAAGAACGTATTTGATGAGGCGATTTTGGCAGCCCTGGAGCCC
CCAGAGCCCAAGAAGAAGCGTAAATGTGTGCTGCTATGACAACTTTATTATACAAAGTTGGCATTATAAA
AAAGCATTGCTTATCAATTTGTTGCAACGAACAGGTCACTATCAGTCAAAATAAAATCATTATTTGGAGC
TCCATGGTAGCGTTAACGCGGCCGCGATATCCCCTATAGTGAGTCGTATTACATGGTCATAGCTGTTTCC
TGGCAGCTCTGGCCCGTGTCTCAAAATCTCTGATGTTACATTGCACAAGATAAAAATATATCATCATGAA
CAATAAAACTGTCTGCTTACATAAACAGTAATACAAGGGGTGTTATGAGCCATATTCAACGGGAAACGTC
GAGGCCGCGATTAAATTCCAACATGGATGCTGATTTATATGGGTATAAATGGGCTCGCGATAATGTCGGG
CAATCAGGTGCGACAATCTATCGCTTGTATGGGAAGCCCGATGCGCCAGAGTTGTTTCTGAAACATGGCA
AAGGTAGCGTTGCCAATGATGTTACAGATGAGATGGTCAGACTAAACTGGCTGACGGAATTTATGCCTCT
TCCGACCATCAAGCATTTTATCCGTACTCCTGATGATGCATGGTTACTCACCACTGCGATCCCCGGAAAA
ACAGCATTCCAGGTATTAGAAGAATATCCTGATTCAGGTGAAAATATTGTTGATGCGCTGGCAGTGTTCC
TGCGCCGGTTGCATTCGATTCCTGTTTGTAATTGTCCTTTTAACAGCGATCGCGTATTTCGTCTCGCTCA
GGCGCAATCACGAATGAATAACGGTTTGGTTGATGCGAGTGATTTTGATGACGAGCGTAATGGCTGGCCT
GTTGAACAAGTCTGGAAAGAAATGCATAAACTTTTGCCATTCTCACCGGATTCAGTCGTCACTCATGGTG
ATTTCTCACTTGATAACCTTATTTTTGACGAGGGGAAATTAATAGGTTGTATTGATGTTGGACGAGTCGG
AATCGCAGACCGATACCAGGATCTTGCCATCCTATGGAACTGCCTCGGTGAGTTTTCTCCTTCATTACAG
AAACGGCTTTTTCAAAAATATGGTATTGATAATCCTGATATGAATAAATTGCAGTTTCATTTGATGCTCG
ATGAGTTTTTCTAATCAGAATTGGTTAATTGGTTGTAACACTGGCAGAGCATTACGCTGACTTGACGGGA
CGGCGCAAGCTCATGACCAAAATCCCTTAACGTGAGTTACGCGTCGTTCCACTGAGCGTCAGACCCCGTA
GAAAAGATCAAAGGATCTTCTTGAGATCCTTTTTTTCTGCGCGTAATCTGCTGCTTGCAAACAAAAAAAC
CACCGCTACCAGCGGTGGTTTGTTTGCCGGATCAAGAGCTACCAACTCTTTTTCCGAAGGTAACTGGCTT
CAGCAGAGCGCAGATACCAAATACTGTTCTTCTAGTGTAGCCGTAGTTAGGCCACCACTTCAAGAACTCT
GTAGCACCGCCTACATACCTCGCTCTGCTAATCCTGTTACCAGTGGCTGCTGCCAGTGGCGATAAGTCGT
GTCTTACCGGGTTGGACTCAAGACGATAGTTACCGGATAAGGCGCAGCGGTCGGGCTGAACGGGGGGTTC
GTGCACACAGCCCAGCTTGGAGCGAACGACCTACACCGAACTGAGATACCTACAGCGTGAGCTATGAGAA
AGCGCCACGCTTCCCGAAGGGAGAAAGGCGGACAGGTATCCGGTAAGCGGCAGGGTCGGAACAGGAGAGC
GCACGAGGGAGCTTCCAGGGGGAAACGCCTGGTATCTTTATAGTCCTGTCGGGTTTCGCCACCTCTGACT
TGAGCGTCGATTTTTGTGATGCTCGTCAGGGGGGCGGAGCCTATGGAAAAACGCCAGCAACGCGGCCTTT
TTACGGTTCCTGGCCTTTTGCTGGCCTTTTGCTCACATGTTCTTTCCTGCGTTATCCCCTGATTCTGTGG
ATAACCGTATTACCGCCTTTGAGTGAGCTGATACCGCTCGCCGCAGCCGAACGACCGAGCGCAGCGAGTC
AGTGAGCGAGGAAGCGGAAGAGCGCCCAATACGCAAACCGCCTCTCCCCGCGCGTTGGCCGATTCATTAA
TGCAGCTGGCACGACAGGTTTCCCGACTGGAAAGCGGGCAGTGAGCGCAACGCAATTAATACGCGTACCG
CTAGCCAGGAAGAGTTTGTAGAAACGCAAAAAGGCCATCCGTCAGGATGGCCTTCTGCTTAGTTTGATGC
CTGGCAGTTTATGGCGGGCGTCCTGCCCGCCACCCTCCGGGCCGTTGCTTCACAACGTTCAAATCCGCTC
CCGGCGGATTTGTCCTACTCAGGAGAGCGTTCACCGACAAACAACAGATAAAACGAAAGGCCCAGTCTTC
CGACTGAGCCTTTCGTTTTATTTGATGCCTGGCAGTTCCCTACTCTCGCGTTAACGCTAGCATGGATGTT
TTCCCAGTCACGACGTTGTAAAACGACGGCCAGTCTTAAGCTCGGGCCCTGCAGCTCTAGAGCTCGAATT
CTACAGGTCACTAATACCATCTAAGTAGTTGGTTCATAGTGACTGCATATGTTGTGTTTTACAGTATTAT
GTAGTCTGTTTTTTATGCAAAATCTAATTTAATATATTGATATTTATATCATTTTACGTTTCTC
